Addgene plasmid #23447: pDONR223-MPP5
Depositing lab: William Hahn & David Root. Depositing organization: Dana-Farber Cancer Institute. Publication: COT drives resistance to RAF inhibition through MAP kinase pathway reactivation. Johannessen CM, Boehm JS, Kim SY, Thomas SR, Wardwell L, Johnson LA, Emery CM, Stransky N, Cogdill AP, Barretina J, Caponigro G, Hieronymus H, Murray RR, Salehi-Ashtiani K, Hill DE, Vidal M, Zhao JJ, Yang X, Alkan O, Kim S, Harris JL, Wilson CJ, Myer VE, Finan PM, Root DE, Roberts TM, Golub T, Flaherty KT, Dummer R, Weber BL, Sellers WR, Schlegel R, Wargo JA, Hahn WC, Garraway LA. Nature. 2010 Dec 16;468(7326):968-72. doi: 10.1038/nature09627 PubMed 21107320.
Backbone
  Vector backbone: pDONR223
  Backbone manufacturer: Invitrogen
  Backbone size w/o insert (bp): 5005
  Vector type: Gateway Donor vector
Growth in bacteria
  Bacterial resistance: Spectinomycin, 50 μg/mL
  Growth temperature: 37°C
  Growth strain: DH5alpha
  Copy number: High Copy
Gene/Insert
  Gene/Insert name: MPP5 (alt name: membrane protein, palmitoylated 5 (MAGUK p55 subfamily member 5);MPP5)
  Species: H. sapiens (human)
  Insert size (bp): 2028
  Mutation: MMs?
  Entrez Gene: PALS1 (a.k.a. MPP5)
  Cloning method: Gateway Cloning
  Sequencing primers: 5′ M13pUC-fwd; 3′ M13rev
Terms and licenses: Academic/Nonprofit Terms; Industry Terms: Not Available to Industry
Depositor comments: The ORF has no Stop codon. This design enables easy recombination into a destination vector to add an epitope tag of choice and Stop codon to the ORF. Do NOT use this plasmid directly for transfections. A set of 4 custom lentiviral vectors is available ( pLX301 (http://www.addgene.org/25895/) , pLX302 (http://www.addgene.org/25896/) , pLX303 (http://www.addgene.org/25897/) , pLX304 (http://www.addgene.org/25890/) ) to be used to express these ORFs in mammalian cells. These plasmids are not included in the kit and must be ordered separately.
How to cite: pDONR223-MPP5 was a gift from William Hahn & David Root (Addgene plasmid # 23447 ; http://n2t.net/addgene:23447 ; RRID:Addgene_23447)
