[The description below was written by a language model from this plasmid's Addgene catalogue record.]
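Description:
pDONR223-MPP5 is a Gateway entry clone built on the Invitrogen pDONR223 donor backbone (about 5 kb without insert) and carrying the human MPP5 open reading frame, a roughly 2 kb insert encoding membrane protein, palmitoylated 5, a MAGUK p55 subfamily member now listed under the gene symbol PALS1. It is a high-copy bacterial plasmid maintained in standard E. coli cloning strains under spectinomycin selection. The insert was introduced by Gateway recombination, so in the finished clone the ORF would normally be flanked by attL-type recombination sites, although no feature table is provided to confirm the exact elements. M13 forward and reverse primer sites on either side allow the insert to be sequenced. The mutation field contains only an ambiguous note that may flag possible mismatches relative to the reference sequence, and the record does not specify any.

The ORF is supplied without a stop codon. This "open" configuration lets the coding sequence be moved by recombination into a destination vector that provides a C-terminal epitope tag and a downstream stop codon in frame. The record lists no promoter driving the insert in mammalian cells, and the depositors state that the plasmid should not be transfected directly. It serves instead as a shuttle source for the ORF. A companion set of lentiviral destination vectors (pLX301 to pLX304) is mentioned for expressing such ORFs in mammalian cells. The clone belongs to a collection of ORF entry clones associated with a study of MAP kinase pathway reactivation as a mechanism of resistance to RAF inhibition, which fits its use in gain-of-function expression experiments.
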