>Addgene plasmid #23447 | pDONR223-MPP5 | depositor partial sequence | sequence record 11139 | Author sequence, M13pUC-fwd
ATCGGATTTTATTTTGACTGATAGTGACCTGTTCGTTGCAACAAATTGATGAGCAATGCTTTTTTATAAT
GCCAACTTTGTACAAAAAAGTTGGCACCATGACAACATCCCATATGAATGGGCATGTTACAGAGGAATCA
GACAGCGAAGTAAAAAATGTTGATCTTGCATCACCAGAGGAACATCAGAAGCACCGAGAGATGGCTGTTG
ACTGCCCTGGAGATTTGGGCACCAGGATGATGCCAATACGTCGAAGTGCACAGTTGGAGCGTATTCGGCA
ACAACAGGAGGACATGAGGCGTAGGAGAGAGGAAGAAGGGAAAAAGCAAGAACTTGACCTTAATTCTTCC
ATGAGACTTAAGAAACTAGCCCAAATTCCTCCAAAGACCGGAATAGATAACCCTATGTTTGATACAGAGG
AAGGAATTGTCTTAGAAAGTCCTCATTATGCTGTGAAAATATTAGAAATAGAAGACTTGTTTTCTTCACT
TAAACATATCCAACATACTTTGGTAGATTCTCAGAGCCAGGAGGATATTTCACTGCTTTTACAACTTGTT
CAAAATAAGGATTTCCAGAATGCATTTAAGATACACAATGCCATCACAGTACACATGAACAAGGCCAGTC
CTCCATTTCCTCTTATCTCCAACGCACAAGATCTTGCTCAAGAGGTACAAACTGTTTTGAAGCCAGTTCA
TCATAAGGAAGGACAAGAACTAACTGCTTTGCTGAATACTCCACATATTCAGGCACTTTTACTGGCCCAC
GATAAGTTGCTGAGCAGGAAATGCAGCTAGAGCCCATTACAGATGAGAGAGTTTATGAAAGTATTGTCAG
TATGGAGGAGAACTGTAAAAATAGTTCGTATAGAAAAGGCTCGTGATAATTCCGTTGGGTGCTACAGTTC
GTA
