>Addgene plasmid #23447 | pDONR223-MPP5 | addgene partial sequence | sequence record 29362 | 23447 with M13pUC-fwd
TAATGATTTTATTTTGACTGATAGTGACCTGTTCGTTGCAACAAATTGATGAGCAATGCTTTTTTATAAT
GCCAACTTTGTACAAAAAAGTTGGCACCATGACAACATCCCATATGAATGGGCATGTTACAGAGGAATCA
GACAGCGAAGTAAAAAATGTTGATCTTGCATCACCAGAGGAACATCAGAAGCACCGAGAGATGGCTGTTG
ACTGCCCTGGAGATTTGGGCACCAGGATGATGCCAATACGTCGAAGTGCACAGTTGGAGCGTATTCGGCA
ACAACAGGAGGACATGAGGCGTAGGAGAGAGGAAGAAGGGAAAAAGCAAGAACTTGACCTTAATTCTTCC
ATGAGACTTAAGAAACTAGCCCAAATTCCTCCAAAGACCGGAATAGATAACCCTATGTTTGATACAGAGG
AAGGAATTGTCTTAGAAAGTCCTCATTATGCTGTGAAAATATTAGAAATAGAAGACTTGTTTTCTTCACT
TAAACATATCCAACATACTTTGGTAGATTCTCAGAGCCAGGAGGATATTTCACTGCTTTTACAACTTGTT
CAAAATAAGGATTTCCAGAATGCATTTAAGATACACAATGCCATCACAG
