>Addgene plasmid #23447 | pDONR223-MPP5 | depositor partial sequence | sequence record 46693 | Author sequence, M13-rev
ATGGGGGGAATCAGCGTGGATGGCAATAATGATTTTATTTTGACTGATAGTGACCTGTTCGTTGCAACAA
ATTGATAAGCAATGCTTTCTTATAATGCCAACTTTGTACAAGAAAGTTGGCAACCTCAGCCAAGTGGATG
GTACCCACTGAGGTTCAGTATCAAGTTTGTTAATTAACCTAAGCAATTCCTGATAGGCTTTATCAAGATC
GGAATTCACAATTGCCGTATCAAAGTAGTGGCCATTGTTCTGCTCCATCTCTCTTGTCTTCTCAATGATT
TCTCTCAACTCTTCAGGCTTTGGATTCTTGCCTTCTTTGGCCAATAATGCCCGAAGTCTTTCTTGTGAAG
GGGGTGCAATGAAGATAATATATGGTTTCAAATCTGAATTCCGGAGAGTCTTCAATGACTGTGTACGAAG
ACTTAAAAGACATATTTTGCCAGAGTTGATCACTTGCCGTACAGAATCTATGCTAGTTCCATACAAATTC
TTCTCAAATTCACCATGCTCAATGAACTTTCCAGCTGCTATGTCTGCCTCGAATGCTTGCCGCGAAACAA
AGTGGTAATCTCTACCGGCTACTTCTTGGTCTCGCCTACTCCGGGTTGTATGAGGAACTGCAGATGCAAA
GCGGTCCTTTTCTTTGTTCATGAGCCTCTGACGCAATTCATTCTGGCCACAGTTCTGTGGACCAATCAAG
ATGATAGGTCTCTTCCTATTTGCTGGCTGATGATAAAGTGACATTTCCT
